>Addgene plasmid #182412 | pRSFDuet-1_VNp-LZ_VNp-LZ-hGH | addgene full sequence | sequence record 360650 | Addgene NGS Result
GGGGAATTGTGAGCGGATAACAATTCCCCTGTAGAAATAATTTTGTTTAACTTTAATAAGGAGATATACC
ATGGATGTATTCATGAAAGGACTTTCAAAGGCCAAGGAGGGAGTTGTGGCAGCTGCTGAGAAAACCAAAC
AGGGTGTGGCAGAAGCAGCAGGAAAGACAAAAGAGGGTGTTCTCAGATCACGTATGAAACAGCTGGAAGA
TAAAGTTGAAGAACTGCTGAGCAAAAACTACCACCTGGAAAATGAAGTTGCCCGTCTGAAAAAACTGGTT
GGTGGATCCTAGAGATCCGAATTCGAGCTCGGCGCGCCTGCAGGTCGACAAGCTTGCGGCCGCATAATGC
TTAAGTCGAACAGAAAGTAATCGTATTGTACACGGCCGCATAATCGAAATTAATACGACTCACTATAGGG
GAATTGTGAGCGGATAACAATTCCCCATCTTAGTATATTAGTTAAGTATAAGAAGGAGATATACATATGG
ATGTATTCATGAAAGGACTTTCAAAGGCCAAGGAGGGAGTTGTGGCAGCTGCTGAGAAAACCAAACAGGG
TGTGGCAGAAGCAGCAGGAAAGACAAAAGAGGGTGTTCTCAGATCACGTATGAAACAGCTGGAAGATAAA
GTTGAAGAACTGCTGAGCAAAAACTACCACCTGGAAAATGAAGTTGCCCGTCTGAAAAAACTGGTTGGTA
GATCTTTCCCGACGATTCCGCTGTCTCGTCTGTTCGATAACGCTATGCTGCGTGCACATCGTCTGCACCA
GCTGGCATTCGACACTTATCAAGAATTCGAGGAGGCCTACATCCCGAAAGAACAGAAATACAGCTTCCTG
CAGAACCCGCAAACCTCCCTGTGCTTCAGCGAATCCATCCCGACTCCGTCTAACCGCGAAGAAACCCAGC
AGAAATCTAATCTGGAACTGCTGCGTATTAGCCTGCTGCTGATCCAGTCTTGGCTGGAACCGGTGCAATT
CCTGCGCAGCGTCTTCGCGAACTCCCTGGTATATGGCGCTTCCGACTCTAACGTATACGATCTGCTGAAA
GACCTGGAGGAGGGTATCCAGACCCTGATGGGCCGCCTGGAGGACGGCAGCCCGCGTACTGGCCAGATTT
TTAAACAGACTTACTCTAAATTCGACACCAACTCCCATAATGATGACGCCCTGCTGAAAAACTATGGTCT
GCTGTACTGCTTCCGTAAAGACATGGACAAAGTTGAGACCTTCCTGCGTATTGTTCAGTGTCGCTCTGTT
GAGGGTTCTTGCGGCTTCTAATGAGGTACCCATCATCATCATCATCATTAACTCGAGTCTGGTAAAGAAA
CCGCTGCTGCGAAATTTGAACGCCAGCACATGGACTCGTCTACTAGCGCAGCTTAATTAACCTAGGCTGC
TGCCACCGCTGAGCAATAACTAGCATAACCCCTTGGGGCCTCTAAACGGGTCTTGAGGGGTTTTTTGCTG
AAACCTCAGGCATTTGAGAAGCACACGGTCACACTGCTTCCGGTAGTCAATAAACCGGTAAACCAGCAAT
AGACATAAGCGGCTATTTAACGACCCTGCCCTGAACCGACGACAAGCTGACGACCGGGTCTCCGCAAGTG
GCACTTTTCGGGGAAATGTGCGCGGAACCCCTATTTGTTTATTTTTCTAAATACATTCAAATATGTATCC
GCTCATGAATTAATTCTTAGAAAAACTCATCGAGCATCAAATGAAACTGCAATTTATTCATATCAGGATT
ATCAATACCATATTTTTGAAAAAGCCGTTTCTGTAATGAAGGAGAAAACTCACCGAGGCAGTTCCATAGG
ATGGCAAGATCCTGGTATCGGTCTGCGATTCCGACTCGTCCAACATCAATACAACCTATTAATTTCCCCT
CGTCAAAAATAAGGTTATCAAGTGAGAAATCACCATGAGTGACGACTGAATCCGGTGAGAATGGCAAAAG
TTTATGCATTTCTTTCCAGACTTGTTCAACAGGCCAGCCATTACGCTCGTCATCAAAATCACTCGCATCA
ACCAAACCGTTATTCATTCGTGATTGCGCCTGAGCGAGACGAAATACGCGGTCGCTGTTAAAAGGACAAT
TACAAACAGGAATCGAATGCAACCGGCGCAGGAACACTGCCAGCGCATCAACAATATTTTCACCTGAATC
AGGATATTCTTCTAATACCTGGAATGCTGTTTTCCCGGGGATCGCAGTGGTGAGTAACCATGCATCATCA
GGAGTACGGATAAAATGCTTGATGGTCGGAAGAGGCATAAATTCCGTCAGCCAGTTTAGTCTGACCATCT
CATCTGTAACATCATTGGCAACGCTACCTTTGCCATGTTTCAGAAACAACTCTGGCGCATCGGGCTTCCC
ATACAATCGATAGATTGTCGCACCTGATTGCCCGACATTATCGCGAGCCCATTTATACCCATATAAATCA
GCATCCATGTTGGAATTTAATCGCGGCCTAGAGCAAGACGTTTCCCGTTGAATATGGCTCATACTCTTCC
TTTTTCAATATTATTGAAGCATTTATCAGGGTTATTGTCTCATGAGCGGATACATATTTGAATGTATTTA
GAAAAATAAACAAATAGGCATGCAGCGCTCTTCCGCTTCCTCGCTCACTGACTCGCTACGCTCGGTCGTT
CGACTGCGGCGAGCGGTGTCAGCTCACTCAAAAGCGGTAATACGGTTATCCACAGAATCAGGGGATAAAG
CCGGAAAGAACATGTGAGCAAAAAGCAAAGCACCGGAAGAAGCCAACGCCGCAGGCGTTTTTCCATAGGC
TCCGCCCCCCTGACGAGCATCACAAAAATCGACGCTCAAGCCAGAGGTGGCGAAACCCGACAGGACTATA
AAGATACCAGGCGTTTCCCCCTGGAAGCTCCCTCGTGCGCTCTCCTGTTCCGACCCTGCCGCTTACCGGA
TACCTGTCCGCCTTTCTCCCTTCGGGAAGCGTGGCGCTTTCTCATAGCTCACGCTGTTGGTATCTCAGTT
CGGTGTAGGTCGTTCGCTCCAAGCTGGGCTGTGTGCACGAACCCCCCGTTCAGCCCGACCGCTGCGCCTT
ATCCGGTAACTATCGTCTTGAGTCCAACCCGGTAAGACACGACTTATCGCCACTGGCAGCAGCCATTGGT
AACTGATTTAGAGGACTTTGTCTTGAAGTTATGCACCTGTTAAGGCTAAACTGAAAGAACAGATTTTGGT
GAGTGCGGTCCTCCAACCCACTTACCTTGGTTCAAAGAGTTGGTAGCTCAGCGAACCTTGAGAAAACCAC
CGTTGGTAGCGGTGGTTTTTCTTTATTTATGAGATGATGAATCAATCGGTCTATCAAGTCAACGAACAGC
TATTCCGTTACTCTAGATTTCAGTGCAATTTATCTCTTCAAATGTAGCACCTGAAGTCAGCCCCATACGA
TATAAGTTGTAATTCTCATGTTAGTCATGCCCCGCGCCCACCGGAAGGAGCTGACTGGGTTGAAGGCTCT
CAAGGGCATCGGTCGAGATCCCGGTGCCTAATGAGTGAGCTAACTTACATTAATTGCGTTGCGCTCACTG
CCCGCTTTCCAGTCGGGAAACCTGTCGTGCCAGCTGCATTAATGAATCGGCCAACGCGCGGGGAGAGGCG
GTTTGCGTATTGGGCGCCAGGGTGGTTTTTCTTTTCACCAGTGAGACGGGCAACAGCTGATTGCCCTTCA
CCGCCTGGCCCTGAGAGAGTTGCAGCAAGCGGTCCACGCTGGTTTGCCCCAGCAGGCGAAAATCCTGTTT
GATGGTGGTTAACGGCGGGATATAACATGAGCTGTCTTCGGTATCGTCGTATCCCACTACCGAGATGTCC
GCACCAACGCGCAGCCCGGACTCGGTAATGGCGCGCATTGCGCCCAGCGCCATCTGATCGTTGGCAACCA
GCATCGCAGTGGGAACGATGCCCTCATTCAGCATTTGCATGGTTTGTTGAAAACCGGACATGGCACTCCA
GTCGCCTTCCCGTTCCGCTATCGGCTGAATTTGATTGCGAGTGAGATATTTATGCCAGCCAGCCAGACGC
AGACGCGCCGAGACAGAACTTAATGGGCCCGCTAACAGCGCGATTTGCTGGTGACCCAATGCGACCAGAT
GCTCCACGCCCAGTCGCGTACCGTCTTCATGGGAGAAAATAATACTGTTGATGGGTGTCTGGTCAGAGAC
ATCAAGAAATAACGCCGGAACATTAGTGCAGGCAGCTTCCACAGCAATGGCATCCTGGTCATCCAGCGGA
TAGTTAATGATCAGCCCACTGACGCGTTGCGCGAGAAGATTGTGCACCGCCGCTTTACAGGCTTCGACGC
CGCTTCGTTCTACCATCGACACCACCACGCTGGCACCCAGTTGATCGGCGCGAGATTTAATCGCCGCGAC
AATTTGCGACGGCGCGTGCAGGGCCAGACTGGAGGTGGCAACGCCAATCAGCAACGACTGTTTGCCCGCC
AGTTGTTGTGCCACGCGGTTGGGAATGTAATTCAGCTCCGCCATCGCCGCTTCCACTTTTTCCCGCGTTT
TCGCAGAAACGTGGCTGGCCTGGTTCACCACGCGGGAAACGGTCTGATAAGAGACACCGGCATACTCTGC
GACATCGTATAACGTTACTGGTTTCACATTCACCACCCTGAATTGACTCTCTTCCGGGCGCTATCATGCC
ATACCGCGAAAGGTTTTGCGCCATTCGATGGTGTCCGGGATCTCGACGCTCTCCCTTATGCGACTCCTGC
ATTAGGAAATTAATACGACTCACTATA
Features (pLannotate 1.2.2; 23 found; start..end, strand, type, name):
      3..27      +  protein_bind   lac operator: The lac repressor binds to the lac operator to inhibit transcription in E. coli. This inhibition can be relieved by adding lactose or isopropyl-β-D-thiogalactopyranoside (IPTG). lac repressor encoded by lacI
     42..64      +  RBS            RBS: efficient ribosome binding site from bacteriophage T7 gene 10 (Olins and Rangwala, 1989)
     71..130     +  CDS            Sncb (fragment): SYUB_MOUSE - Experimental evidence at protein level: Swiss-Prot protein existence level 1. May be involved in neuronal plasticity. From Mus musculus (Mouse).
    191..283     +  CDS            GCN4 (fragment): GCN4_YEAST - Also known as AAS101 From Saccharomyces cerevisiae (strain ATCC 204508 / S288c) (Baker's yeast).
    401..419     +  promoter       T7 promoter: promoter for bacteriophage T7 RNA polymerase
    420..444     +  protein_bind   lac operator: The lac repressor binds to the lac operator to inhibit transcription in E. coli. This inhibition can be relieved by adding lactose or isopropyl-β-D-thiogalactopyranoside (IPTG). lac repressor encoded by lacI
    487..546     +  CDS            Sncb (fragment): SYUB_MOUSE - Experimental evidence at protein level: Swiss-Prot protein existence level 1. May be involved in neuronal plasticity. From Mus musculus (Mouse).
    607..699     +  CDS            GCN4 (fragment): GCN4_YEAST - Also known as AAS101 From Saccharomyces cerevisiae (strain ATCC 204508 / S288c) (Baker's yeast).
    697..1278    +  CDS            GH1 (fragment): SOMA_HUMAN - Experimental evidence at protein level: Swiss-Prot protein existence level 1. Plays an important role in growth control. Its major role in stimulating body growth is to stimulate the liver and other tissues to secrete IGF-1. It stimulates both the differentiation and proliferation of myoblasts. It also stimulates amino acid uptake and protein synthesis in muscle and other tissues. From Homo sapiens (Human).
   1291..1308    +  CDS            capTEV™ (fragment): composite tag for in vivo biotinylation, TEV protease cleavage, and 6xHis tagging
   1324..1365    +  CDS            S-Tag (fragment): affinity and epitope tag derived from pancreatic ribonuclease A
   1395..1412    +  CDS            SET1 (fragment): solubility-enhancement tag derived from T7 phage gene 10B
   1420..1467    +  terminator     T7 terminator: transcription terminator for bacteriophage T7 RNA polymerase
   1631..1688    +  promoter       AmpR promoter (fragment): bla
   1697..2512    -  CDS            KanR: aminoglycoside phosphotransferase; aph(3')-Ia; confers resistance to kanamycin in bacteria or G418 (Geneticin®) in eukaryotes
   2513..2604    -  promoter       AmpR promoter: bla
   2620..3369    -  rep_origin     RSF ori: Plasmids containing the RSF 1030 origin of replication can be propagated in E. coli cells that contain additional plasmids with compatible origins.
   3452..3516    -  CDS            TcR (fragment): tetracycline efflux protein; tet; confers resistance to tetracycline
   3531..3552    -  protein_bind   CAP binding site: CAP binding activates transcription in the presence of cAMP. E. coli catabolite activator protein
   3565..4647    -  CDS            lacI: lac repressor; lacI; The lac repressor binds to the lac operator to inhibit transcription in E. coli. This inhibition can be relieved by adding lactose or isopropyl-β-D-thiogalactopyranoside (IPTG).
   4648..4725    -  promoter       lacI promoter: lacI
   4733..4768    -  CDS            TcR (fragment): tetracycline efflux protein; tet; confers resistance to tetracycline
   4771..2       +  promoter       T7 promoter (across the origin): promoter for bacteriophage T7 RNA polymerase
