[The description below was written by a language model from this plasmid's Addgene catalogue record and pLannotate feature annotations shown in this document.]
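Description:
pRSFDuet-1_VNp-LZ_VNp-LZ-hGH is a bacterial co-expression plasmid built on the Novagen pRSFDuet-1 backbone, with a sequenced length of about 4.8 kb. It replicates in E. coli from the RSF1030 origin, which is listed as high copy and is compatible with other common origins, so it can coexist with other plasmids. Selection is by kanamycin resistance (aph(3')-Ia). The backbone also carries lacI under its own promoter. This supplies the repressor for the two T7 promoter/lac operator units, so expression needs a host that provides T7 RNA polymerase and is induced with IPTG.

The first T7lac cassette, which has an annotated T7 gene 10 ribosome binding site, encodes VNp-LZ. This is the Vesicle Nucleating peptide, which the annotation software matched to a short synuclein-like fragment, followed by a leucine zipper matched to yeast GCN4. The second cassette encodes the same VNp-LZ module fused in frame to human growth hormone (GH1). Downstream of hGH the table shows a short match consistent with a His tag and a partial S-tag remnant of the Duet cloning region, although the record does not say whether either is translated. A single T7 terminator follows the second cassette. The small TcR, SET1 and extra AmpR promoter hits are probably backbone fragments or annotation artefacts rather than functional elements.

According to the record and the associated publication title, the plasmid is intended for high-yield production of recombinant protein in E. coli packaged into vesicles. Co-expressing the untagged VNp-LZ partner presumably allows zipper-mediated pairing with the hGH fusion, but the record does not state this. The cloning sites are not recorded, and the inserts are noted as synthetic in origin.
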