Addgene plasmid #182412: pRSFDuet-1_VNp-LZ_VNp-LZ-hGH
Purpose: Bacterial expression of Vesicle Nucleating peptide-Leucine Zipper and Vesicle Nucleating peptide-Leucine zipper-human growth hormone fusion
Depositing lab: Dan Mulvihill. Depositing organization: London and South East University Group (LASE). Publication: High-yield vesicle-packaged recombinant protein production from E. coli. Eastwood TA, Baker K, Streather BR, Allen N, Wang L, Botchway SW, Brown IR, Hiscock JR, Lennon C, Mulvihill DP. Cell Rep Methods. 2023 Feb 2;3(2):100396. doi: 10.1016/j.crmeth.2023.100396. eCollection 2023 Feb 27. PubMed 36936078.
Backbone
  Vector backbone: pRSFDUET-1
  Backbone manufacturer: Novagen
  Vector type: Bacterial Expression
Growth in bacteria
  Bacterial resistance: Kanamycin, 50 μg/mL
  Growth temperature: 37°C
  Growth strain: DH5alpha
  Copy number: High Copy
Gene/Insert 1
  Gene/Insert name: VNp-LZ-hGH
  Species: H. sapiens (human)
  GenBank ID: UniProtKB: P01241
  Entrez Gene: GH1 (a.k.a. GH, GH-N, GHB5, GHN, IGHD1A, IGHD1B, IGHD2, hGH-N)
  Promoter: T7
  Tag / fusion protein: Vesicle Nucleating peptide (VNp)
  Cloning method: Restriction Enzyme; 5′ cloning site Unknown (unknown if destroyed); 3′ cloning site Unknown (unknown if destroyed)
  Sequencing primers: 5′ n/a
Gene/Insert 2
  Gene/Insert name: VNp-LZ
  Promoter: T7
  Tag / fusion protein: Vesicle Nucleating peptide (VNp)
  Cloning method: Restriction Enzyme; 5′ cloning site Unknown (unknown if destroyed); 3′ cloning site Unknown (unknown if destroyed)
  Sequencing primers: 5′ n/a
Resource information
  A portion of this plasmid was derived from a plasmid made by: Synthetic
Terms and licenses: Academic/Nonprofit Terms; Industry Terms: Not Available to Industry
How to cite: pRSFDuet-1_VNp-LZ_VNp-LZ-hGH was a gift from Dan Mulvihill (Addgene plasmid # 182412 ; http://n2t.net/addgene:182412 ; RRID:Addgene_182412)
